>Addgene plasmid #56165 | mCardinal-LaminB1-10 | depositor partial sequence | sequence record 87064 | insert sequence
GTCAGATCCGCTAGCGCTACCGGTCGCCACCATGGTGAGCAAGGGCGAGGAGCTGATCAAGGAGAACATG
CACATGAAGCTGTACATGGAAGGCACCGTGAACAACCACCACTTCAAGTGCACCACCGAAGGGGAGGGCA
AGCCCTACGAGGGCACCCAGACCCAGAGGATTAAGGTGGTGGAGGGAGGCCCCCTGCCGTTCGCATTCGA
CATCCTGGCCACCTGCTTTATGTACGGGAGCAAGACCTTCATCAACCACACCCAGGGCATCCCCGATTTC
TTTAAGCAGTCCTTCCCTGAGGGCTTCACATGGGAGAGAGTCACCACATACGAAGACGGGGGCGTGCTTA
CCGTTACCCAGGACACCAGCCTCCAGGACGGCTGCTTGATCTACAACGTCAAGCTCAGAGGGGTGAACTT
CCCATCCAACGGCCCTGTGATGCAGAAGAAAACACTCGGCTGGGAGGCCACCACCGAGACCCTGTACCCC
GCTGACGGCGGCCTGGAAGGCAGATGCGACATGGCCCTGAAGCTCGTGGGCGGGGGCCACCTGCACTGCA
ACCTGAAGACCACATACAGATCCAAGAAACCCGCTAAGAACCTCAAGATGCCCGGCGTCTACTTTGTGGA
CCGCAGACTGGAAAGAATCAAGGAGGCCGACAATGAGACCTACGTCGAGCAGCACGAGGTGGCTGTGGCC
AGATACTGCGACCTCCCTAGCAAACTGGGGCACAAACTTAATGGCATGGACGAGCTGTACAAGTCCGGAC
TCAGATCTCGAGCTCAAGCTTCGATGGCGACTGCGACCCCCGTGCCGCCGCGGATGGGCAGCCGCGCTGG
CGGCCCCACCACGCCGCTGAGCCCCACGCGCCTGTCGCGGCTCCAGGAGAAGGAGGAGCTGCGCGAGCTC
AATGACCGGCTGGCGGTGTACATCGACAAGGTGCGCAGCCTGGAGACGGAGAACAGCGCGCTGCAGCTGC
AGGTGACGGAGCGCGAGGAGGTGCGCGGCCGTGAGCTCACCGGCCTCAAGGCGCTCTACGAGACCGAGCT
GGCCGACGCGCGACGCGCGCTCGACGACACGGCCCGCGAGCGCGCCAAGCTGCAGATCGAGCTGGGCAAG
TGCAAGGCGGAACACGACCAGCTGCTCCTCAACTATGCTAAGAAGGAATCTGATCTTAATGGCGCCCAGA
TCAAGCTTCGAGAATATGAAGCAGCACTCAATTCGAAAGATGCAGCTCTTGCTACTGCACTTGGTGACAA
AAAAAGTTTAGAGGGAGATTTGGAGGATCTGAAGGATCAGATTGCCCAGTTGGAAGCCTCCTTAGCTGCA
GCCAAAAAACAGTTAGCAGATGAAACTTTACTTAAAGTAGATTTGGAGAATCGTTGTCAGAGCCTTACTG
AGGACTTGGAGTTTCGCAAAAGCATGTATGAAGAGGAGATTAACGAGACCAGAAGGAAGCATGAAACGCG
CTTGGTAGAGGTGGATTCTGGGCGTCAAATTGAGTATGAGTACAAGCTGGCGCAAGCCCTTCATGAGATG
AGAGAGCAACATGATGCCCAAGTGAGGCTGTATAAGGAGGAGCTGGAGCAGACTTACCATGCCAAACTTG
AGAATGCCAGACTGTCATCAGAGATGAATACTTCTACTGTCAACAGTGCCAGGGAAGAACTGATGGAAAG
CCGCATGAGAATTGAGAGCCTTTCATCCCAGCTTTCTAATCTACAGAAAGAGTCTAGAGCATGTTTGGAA
AGGATTCAAGAATTAGAGGACTTGCTTGCTAAAGAAAAAGACAACTCTCGTCGCATGCTGACAGACAAAG
AGAGAGAGATGGCGGAAATAAGGGATCAAATGCAGCAACAGCTGAATGACTATGAACAGCTTCTTGATGT
AAAGTTAGCCCTGGACATGGAAATCAGTGCTTACAGGAAACTCTTAGAAGGCGAAGAAGAGAGGTTGAAG
CTGTCTCCAAGCCCTTCTTCCCGTGTGACAGTATCCCGAGCATCCTCAAGTCGTAGTGTACGTACAACTA
GAGGAAAGCGGAAGAGGGTTGATGTGGAAGAATCAGAGGCGAGTAGTAGTGTTAGCATCTCTCATTCCGC
CTCAGCCACTGGAAATGTTTGCATCGAAGAAATTGATGTTGATGGGAAATTTATCCGCTTGAAGAACACT
TCTGAACAGGATCAACCAATGGGAGGCTGGGAGATGATCAGAAAAATTGGAGACACATCAGTCAGTTATA
AATATACCTCAAGATATGTGCTGAAGGCAGGCCAGACTGTTACAATTTGGGCTGCAAACGCTGGTGTCAC
AGCCAGCCCCCCAACTGACCTCATCTGGAAGAACCAGAACTCGTGGGGCACTGGCGAAGATGTGAAGGTT
ATATTGAAAAATTCTCAGGGAGAGGAGGTTGCTCAAAGAAGTACAGTCTTTAAAACAACCATACCTGAAG
AAGAGGAGGAGGAGGAAGAAGCAGCTGGAGTGGTTGTTGAGGAAGAACTTTTCCACCAGCAGGGAACCCC
AAGAGCATCCAATAGAAGCTGTGCAATTATGTAGGGATCCACCGGATCTAGATAACTGATCATAATCAGC
CATACCAC
