>Addgene plasmid #56165 | mCardinal-LaminB1-10 | addgene partial sequence | sequence record 124121 | mCherry-F2 5'-tggcatggacgagctgtac-3'
AGCTTCGATGGCGACTGCGACCCCCGTGCCGCCGCGGATGGGCAGCCGCGCTGGCGGCCCCACCACGCCG
CTGAGCCCCACGCGCCTGTCGCGGCTCCAGGAGAAGGAGGAGCTGCGCGAGCTCAATGACCGGCTGGCGG
TGTACATCGACAAGGTGCGCAGCCTGGAGACGGAGAACAGCGCGCTGCAGCTGCAGGTGACGGAGCGCGA
GGAGGTGCGCGGCCGTGAGCTCACCGGCCTCAAGGCGCTCTACGAGACCGAGCTGGCCGACGCGCGACGC
GCGCTCGACGACACGGCCCGCGAGCGCGCCAAGCTGCAGATCGAGCTGGGCAAGTGCAAGGCGGAACACG
ACCAGCTGCTCCTCAACTATGCTAAGAAGGAATCTGATCTTAATGGCGCCCAGATCAAGCTTCGAGAATA
TGAAGCAGCACTCAATTCGAAAGATGCAGCTCTTGCTACTGCACTTGGTGACAAAAAAAGTTTAGAGGGA
GATTTGGAGGATCTGAAGGATCAGATTGCCCAGTTGGAAGCCTCCTTAGCTGCAGCCAAAAAACAGTTAG
CAGATGAAACTTTACTTAAAGTAGATTTGGAGAATCGTTGTCAGAGCCTTACTGAGGACTTGGAGTTTCG
CAAAAGCATGTATGAAGAGGAGATTAACGAGACCAGAAGGAAGCATGAAACGCGCTTGGTAGAGGTGGAT
TCTGGGCGTCAAATTGAGTATGAGTACAAGCTGGCGCAAGCCCTTCATGAGATGAGAGAGCAACATGATG
CCCAAGTGAGGCTGTATAAGGAGGAGCTGGAGCAGACTTACCATGCCAAACTTGAGAATGCCAGACTGTC
ATCAGAGATG
