[The description below was written by a language model from this plasmid's Addgene catalogue record.]
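Description:
mCardinal-LaminB1-10 is a mammalian expression plasmid that produces human lamin B1 (LMNB1) fused to the far-red fluorescent protein mCardinal. It is built on an mCardinal vector backbone of about 4.75 kb (excluding the insert) and is maintained in E. coli as a high-copy plasmid under kanamycin selection. A neomycin resistance marker allows G418 selection of transfected mammalian cells, so the plasmid can be used for stable lines as well as transient expression. The record does not name the origin of replication, and no feature table is available to confirm individual elements.

Expression of the fusion is driven by the CMV promoter, a strong constitutive promoter in most mammalian cell types. The listed 3′ sequencing primer anneals in an SV40 polyadenylation region, which suggests that signal terminates the transcript. The construct name suggests that mCardinal lies N-terminal to lamin B1, possibly joined by a linker denoted by the "10", but the record does not explicitly state the tag position or the linker. Lamin B1 is a structural component of the nuclear lamina lining the inner nuclear membrane, so the fusion targets the fluorescent signal to the nuclear envelope.

The stated purpose is a nuclear envelope localization marker for fluorescence microscopy, with excitation at 604 nm and emission at 659 nm. These red-shifted spectra make it suitable for imaging with red excitation light and for combining with green or orange fluorophores in multicolour experiments. It belongs to a set of fusion constructs used to demonstrate how mCardinal performs as a tag on subcellular targeting partners.
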