Addgene plasmid #56165: mCardinal-LaminB1-10
Purpose: Localization: Nuclear Envelope, Excitation: 604, Emission: 659
Depositing lab: Michael Davidson. Depositing organization: Florida State University, Tallahassee. Publication: Non-invasive intravital imaging of cellular differentiation with a bright red-excitable fluorescent protein. Chu J, Haynes RD, Corbel SY, Li P, Gonzalez-Gonzalez E, Burg JS, Ataie NJ, Lam AJ, Cranfill PJ, Baird MA, Davidson MW, Ng HL, Garcia KC, Contag CH, Shen K, Blau HM, Lin MZ. Nat Methods. 2014 Mar 16. doi: 10.1038/nmeth.2888. PubMed 24633408.
Backbone
  Vector backbone: mCardinal
  Backbone size w/o insert (bp): 4750
  Vector type: Mammalian Expression
  Selectable markers: Neomycin (select with G418)
Growth in bacteria
  Bacterial resistance: Kanamycin, 50 μg/mL
  Growth temperature: 37°C
  Growth strain: DH5alpha
  Copy number: High Copy
Gene/Insert
  Gene/Insert name: LaminB1 (alt name: NM_005573.2)
  Species: H. sapiens (human)
  Entrez Gene: LMNB1 (a.k.a. ADLD, LMN, LMN2, LMNB, MCPH26)
  Promoter: CMV
  Tag / fusion protein: mCardinal
  Cloning method: Unknown
  Sequencing primers: 5′ CMV-F; 3′ SV40pA-R
Terms and licenses: Academic/Nonprofit Terms; Industry Terms
Depositor comments: . Excitation = 604; Emission = 659
How to cite: mCardinal-LaminB1-10 was a gift from Michael Davidson (Addgene plasmid # 56165 ; http://n2t.net/addgene:56165 ; RRID:Addgene_56165)
